>Addgene plasmid #155550 | DMPK | addgene full sequence | sequence record 377211 | Addgene NGS Result
GGCTCCGGTGCCCGTCAGTGGGCAGAGCGCACATCGCCCACAGTCCCCGAGAAGTTGGGGGGAGGGGTCG
GCAATTGAACCGGTGCCTAGAGAAGGTGGCGCGGGGTAAACTGGGAAAGTGATGTCGTGTACTGGCTCCG
CCTTTTTCCCGAGGGTGGGGGAGAACCGTATATAAGTGCAGTAGTCGCCGTGAACGTTCTTTTTCGCAAC
GGGTTTGCCGCCAGAACACAGGTAAGTGCCGTGTGTGGTTCCCGCGGGCCTGGCCTCTTTACGGGTTATG
GCCCTTGCGTGCCTTGAATTACTTCCACCTGGCTGCAGTACGTGATTCTTGATCCCGAGCTTCGGGTTGG
AAGTGGGTGGGAGAGTTCGAGGCCTTGCGCTTAAGGAGCCCCTTCGCCTCGTGCTTGAGTTGAGGCCTGG
CCTGGGCGCTGGGGCCGCCGCGTGCGAATCTGGTGGCACCTTCGCGCCTGTCTCGCTGCTTTCGATAAGT
CTCTAGCCATTTAAAATTTTTGATGACCTGCTGCGACGCTTTTTTTCTGGCAAGATAGTCTTGTAAATGC
GGGCCAAGATCTGCACACTGGTATTTCGGTTTTTGGGGCCGCGGGCGGCGACGGGGCCCGTGCGTCCCAG
CGCACATGTTCGGCGAGGCGGGGCCTGCGAGCGCGGCCACCGAGAATCGGACGGGGGTAGTCTCAAGCTG
GCCGGCCTGCTCTGGTGCCTGGCCTCGCGCCGCCGTGTATCGCCCCGCCCTGGGCGGCAAGGCTGGCCCG
GTCGGCACCAGTTGCGTGAGCGGAAAGATGGCCGCTTCCCGGCCCTGCTGCAGGGAGCTCAAAATGGAGG
ACGCGGCGCTCGGGAGAGCGGGCGGGTGAGTCACCCACACAAAGGAAAAGGGCCTTTCCGTCCTCAGCCG
TCGCTTCATGTGACTCCACGGAGTACCGGGCGCCGTCCAGGCACCTCGATTAGTTCTCGAGCTTTTGGAG
TACGTCGTCTTTAGGTTGGGGGGAGGGGTTTTATGCGATGGAGTTTCCCCACACTGAGTGGGTGGAGACT
GAAGTTAGGCCAGCTTGGCACTTGATGTAATTCTCCTTGGAATTTGCCCTTTTTGAGTTTGGATCTTGGT
TCATTCTCAAGCCTCAGACAGTGGTTCAAAGTTTTTTTCTTCCATTTCAGGTGTCGTGAGGAATTAGCTT
GGTACTAATACGACTCACTATAGGGAGACCCAAGCTGGCTAGGTAAGCTTGGTACCGAGCTCGGATCCAC
TAGTCCAGTGTGGTGGAATTCTGCAGATATCAACAAGTTTGTACAAAAAAGCAGGCTGCCACCATGTCAG
CCGAGGTGCGGCTGAGGCGGCTCCAGCAGCTGGTGTTGGACCCGGGCTTCCTGGGGCTGGAGCCCCTGCT
CGACCTTCTCCTGGGCGTCCACCAGGAGCTGGGCGCCTCCGAACTGGCCCAGGACAAGTACGTGGCCGAC
TTCTTGCAGTGGGCGGAGCCCATCGTGGTGAGGCTTAAGGAGGTCCGACTGCAGAGGGACGACTTCGAGA
TTCTGAAGGTGATCGGACGCGGGGCGTTCAGCGAGGTAGCGGTAGTGAAGATGAAGCAGACGGGCCAGGT
GTATGCCATGAAGATCATGAACAAGTGGGACATGCTGAAGAGGGGCGAGGTGTCGTGCTTCCGTGAGGAG
AGGGACGTGTTGGTGAATGGGGACCGGCGGTGGATCACGCAGCTGCACTTCGCCTTCCAGGATGAGAACT
ACCTGTACCTGGTCATGGAGTATTACGTGGGCGGGGACCTGCTGACACTGCTGAGCAAGTTTGGGGAGCG
GATTCCGGCCGAGATGGCGCGCTTCTACCTGGCGGAGATTGTCATGGCCATAGACTCGGTGCACCGGCTT
GGCTACGTGCACAGGGACATCAAACCCGACAACATCCTGCTGGACCGCTGTGGCCACATCCGCCTGGCCG
ACTTCGGCTCTTGCCTCAAGCTGCGGGCAGATGGAACGGTGCGGTCGCTGGTGGCTGTGGGCACCCCAGA
CTACCTGTCCCCCGAGATCCTGCAGGCTGTGGGCGGTGGGCCTGGGACAGGCAGCTACGGGCCCGAGTGT
GACTGGTGGGCGCTGGGTGTATTCGCCTATGAAATGTTCTATGGGCAGACGCCCTTCTACGCGGATTCCA
CGGCGGAGACCTATGGCAAGATCGTCCACTACAAGGAGCACCTCTCTCTGCCGCTGGTGGACGAAGGGGT
CCCTGAGGAGGCTCGAGACTTCATTCAGCGGTTGCTGTGTCCCCCGGAGACACGGCTGGGCCGGGGTGGA
GCAGGCGACTTCCGGACACATCCCTTCTTCTTTGGCCTCGACTGGGATGGTCTCCGGGACAGCGTGCCCC
CCTTTACACCGGATTTCGAAGGTGCCACCGACACATGCAACTTCGACTTGGTGGAGGACGGGCTCACTGC
CATGGTGAGCGGGGGCGGGGAGACACTGTCGGACATTCGGGAAGGTGCGCCGCTAGGGGTCCACCTGCCT
TTTGTGGGCTACTCCTACTCCTGCATGGCCCTCAGGGACAGTGAGGTCCCAGGCCCCACACCCATGGAAC
TGGAGGCCGAGCAGCTGCTTGAGCCACACGTGCAAGCGCCCAGCCTGGAGCCCTCGGTGTCCCCACAGGA
TGAAACAGCTGAAGTGGCAGTTCCAGCGGCTGTCCCTGCGGCAGAGGCTGAGGCCGAGGTGACGCTGCGG
GAGCTCCAGGAAGCCCTGGAGGAGGAGGTGCTCACCCGGCAGAGCCTGAGCCGGGAGATGGAGGCCATCC
GCACGGACAACCAGAACTTCGCCAGTCAACTACGCGAGGCAGAGGCTCGGAACCGGGACCTAGAGGCACA
CGTCCGGCAGTTGCAGGAGCGGATGGAGTTGCTGCAGGCAGAGGGAGCCACAGCTGTCACGGGGGTCCCC
AGTCCCCGGGCCACGGATCCACCTTCCCATCTAGATGGCCCCCCGGCCGTGGCTGTGGGCCAGTGCCCGC
TGGTGGGGCCAGGCCCCATGCACCGCCGCCACCTGCTGCTCCCTGCCAGGGTCCCTAGGCCTGGCCTATC
GGAGGCGCTTTCCCTGCTCCTGTTCGCCGTTGTTCTGTCTCGTGCCGCCGCCCTGGGCTGCATTGGGTTG
GTGGCCCACGCCGGCCAACTCACCGCAGTCTGGCGCCGCCCAGGAGCCGCCCGCGCTCCCTTGGACCCAG
CTTTCTTGTACAAAGTGGTTGATATCCAGCACAGTGGCGGCCGCTCGAGTCTAGAGGGCCCGCGGTTCGA
AACCAGCGGAGGCGGCGGAAGCGGGGGAGGAGGCAGCGGCGGAGGCGGCAGCGGGGGCGGCGGAAGCGCT
ACCGGTAAGCCTATCCCTAACCCTCTCCTCGGTCTCGATTCTACGCGTACCGGTATGGCTTCTAACTTTA
CTCAGTTCGTTCTCGTCGACAATGGCGGAACTGGCGACGTGACTGTCGCCCCAAGCAACTTCGCTAACGG
GGTCGCTGAATGGATCAGCTCTAACTCGCGATCACAGGCTTACAAAGTAACCTGTAGCGTTCGTCAGAGC
TCTGCGCAGAATCGCAAATACACCATCAAAGTCGAGGTGCCTAAAGTGGCAACCCAGACTGTTGGTGGTG
AAGAGCTTCCTGTAGCCGGATGGAGATCTTACTTAAATATGGAACTAACCATTCCAATTTTCGCCACGAA
TTCCGACTGCGAGCTTATTGTTAAGGCAATGCAAGGTCTCCTAAAAGATGGAAACCCGATTCCCTCGGCC
ATCGCGGCCAACTCCGGCATCTACGGAGGTGGAGGTGGATCTCGTACGGGTTAGTAATGAGTTTAAACCC
GCTGATCAGCCTCGACTGTGCCTTCTAGTTGCCAGCCATCTGTTGTTTGCCCCTCCCCCGTGCCTTCCTT
GACCCTGGAAGGTGCCACTCCCACTGTCCTTTCCTAATAAAATGAGGAAATTGCATCGCATTGTCTGAGT
AGGTGTCATTCTATTCTGGGGGGTGGGGTGGGGCAGGACAGCAAGGGGGAGGATTGGGAAGACAATAGCA
GGCATGCTGGGGATGCGGTGGGCTCTATGGCTTCTGAGGCGGAAAGAACCAGCTGGGGCTCTAGGGGGTA
TCCCC
[124 nt withheld, positions 4136-4259]
C
[91 nt withheld, positions 4261-4351]
AGGGTGATGGTTCACGTACCTAGAAGTTCCTATTCCGAAGTTCCTATTCTCTAGAAAGTATAGGAACTTC
CTTGGCCAAAAAGCCTGAACTCACCGCGACGTCTGTCGAGAAGTTTCTGATCGAAAAGTTCGACAGCGTC
TCCGACCTGATGCAGCTCTCGGAGGGCGAAGAATCTCGTGCTTTCAGCTTCGATGTAGGAGGGCGTGGAT
ATGTCCTGCGGGTAAATAGCTGCGCCGATGGTTTCTACAAAGATCGTTATGTTTATCGGCACTTTGCATC
GGCCGCGCTCCCGATTCCGGAAGTGCTTGACATTGGGGAATTCAGCGAGAGCCTGACCTATTGCATCTCC
CGCCGTGCACAGGGTGTCACGTTGCAAGACCTGCCTGAAACCGAACTGCCCGCTGTTCTGCAGCCGGTCG
CGGAGGCCATGGATGCGATCGCTGCGGCCGATCTTAGCCAGACGAGCGGGTTCGGCCCATTCGGACCGCA
AGGAATCGGTCAATACACTACATGGCGTGATTTCATATGCGCGATTGCTGATCCCCATGTGTATCACTGG
CAAACTGTGATGGACGACACCGTCAGTGCGTCCGTCGCGCAGGCTCTCGATGAGCTGATGCTTTGGGCCG
AGGACTGCCCCGAAGTCCGGCACCTCGTGCACGCGGATTTCGGCTCCAACAATGTCCTGACGGACAATGG
CCGCATAACAGCGGTCATTGACTGGAGCGAGGCGATGTTCGGGGATTCCCAATACGAGGTCGCCAACATC
TTCTTCTGGAGGCCGTGGTTGGCTTGTATGGAGCAGCAGACGCGCTACTTCGAGCGGAGGCATCCGGAGC
TTGCAGGATCGCCGCGGCTCCGGGCGTATATGCTCCGCATTGGTCTTGACCAACTCTATCAGAGCTTGGT
TGACGGCAATTTCGATGATGCAGCTTGGGCGCAGGGTCGATGCGACGCAATCGTCCGATCCGGAGCCGGG
ACTGTCGGGCGTACACAAATCGCCCGCAGAAGCGCGGCCGTCTGGACCGATGGCTGTGTAGAAGTACTCG
CCGATAGTGGAAACCGACGCCCCAGCACTCGTCCGAGGGCAAAGGAATAGCACGTACTACGAGATTTCGA
TTCCACCGCCGCCTTCTATGAAAGGTTGGGCTTCGGAATCGTTTTCCGGGACGCCGGCTGGATGATCCTC
CAGCGCGGGGATCTCATGCTGGAGTTCTTCGCCCACCCCAACTTGTTTATTGCAGCTTATAATGGTTACA
AATAAAGCAATAGCATCACAAATTTCACAAATAAAGCATTTTTTTCACTGCATTCTAGTTGTGGTTTGTC
CAAACTCATCAATGTATCTTATCATGTCTGTATACCGTCGACCTCTAGCTAGAGCTTGGCGTAATCATGG
TCATAGCTGTTTCCTGTGTGAAATTGTTATCCGCTCACAATTCCACACAACATACGAGCCGGAAGCATAA
AGTGTAAAGCCTGGGGTGCCTAATGAGTGAGCTAACTCACATTAATTGCGTTGCGCTCACTGCCCGCTTT
CCAGTCGGGAAACCTGTCGTGCCAGCTGCATTAATGAATCGGCCAACGCGCGGGGAGAGGCGGTTTGCGT
ATTGGGCGCTCTTCCGCTTCCTCGCTCACTGACTCGCTGCGCTCGGTCGTTCGGCTGCGGCGAGCGGTAT
CAGCTCACTCAAAGGCGGTAATACGGTTATCCACAGAATCAGGGGATAACGCAGGAAAGAACATGTGAGC
AAAAGGCCAGCAAAAGGCCAGGAACCGTAAAAAGGCCGCGTTGCTGGCGTTTTTCCATAGGCTCCGCCCC
CCTGACGAGCATCACAAAAATCGACGCTCAAGTCAGAGGTGGCGAAACCCGACAGGACTATAAAGATACC
AGGCGTTTCCCCCTGGAAGCTCCCTCGTGCGCTCTCCTGTTCCGACCCTGCCGCTTACCGGATACCTGTC
CGCCTTTCTCCCTTCGGGAAGCGTGGCGCTTTCTCATAGCTCACGCTGTAGGTATCTCAGTTCGGTGTAG
GTCGTTCGCTCCAAGCTGGGCTGTGTGCACGAACCCCCCGTTCAGCCCGACCGCTGCGCCTTATCCGGTA
ACTATCGTCTTGAGTCCAACCCGGTAAGACACGACTTATCGCCACTGGCAGCAGCCACTGGTAACAGGAT
TAGCAGAGCGAGGTATGTAGGCGGTGCTACAGAGTTCTTGAAGTGGTGGCCTAACTACGGCTACACTAGA
AGAACAGTATTTGGTATCTGCGCTCTGCTGAAGCCAGTTACCTTCGGAAAAAGAGTTGGTAGCTCTTGAT
CCGGCAAACAAACCACCGCTGGTAGCGGTGGTTTTTTTGTTTGCAAGCAGCAGATTACGCGCAGAAAAAA
AGGATCTCAAGAAGATCCTTTGATCTTTTCTACGGGGTCTGACGCTCAGTGGAACGAAAACTCACGTTAA
GGGATTTTGGTCATGAGATTATCAAAAAGGATCTTCACCTAGATCCTTTTAAATTAAAAATGAAGTTTTA
AATCAATCTAAAGTATATATGAGTAAACTTGGTCTGACAGTTACCAATGCTTAATCAGTGAGGCACCTAT
CTCAGCGATCTGTCTATTTCGTTCATCCATAGTTGCCTGACTCCCCGTCGTGTAGATAACTACGATACGG
GAGGGCTTACCATCTGGCCCCAGTGCTGCAATGATACCGCGAGACCCACGCTCACCGGCTCCAGATTTAT
CAGCAATAAACCAGCCAGCCGGAAGGGCCGAGCGCAGAAGTGGTCCTGCAACTTTATCCGCCTCCATCCA
GTCTATTAATTGTTGCCGGGAAGCTAGAGTAAGTAGTTCGCCAGTTAATAGTTTGCGCAACGTTGTTGCC
ATTGCTACAGGCATCGTGGTGTCACGCTCGTCGTTTGGTATGGCTTCATTCAGCTCCGGTTCCCAACGAT
CAAGGCGAGTTACATGATCCCCCATGTTGTGCAAAAAAGCGGTTAGCTCCTTCGGTCCTCCGATCGTTGT
CAGAAGTAAGTTGGCCGCAGTGTTATCACTCATGGTTATGGCAGCACTGCATAATTCTCTTACTGTCATG
CCATCCGTAAGATGCTTTTCTGTGACTGGTGAGTACTCAACCAAGTCATTCTGAGAATAGTGTATGCGGC
GACCGAGTTGCTCTTGCCCGGCGTCAATACGGGATAATACCGCGCCACATAGCAGAACTTTAAAAGTGCT
CATCATTGGAAAACGTTCTTCGGGGCGAAAACTCTCAAGGATCTTACCGCTGTTGAGATCCAGTTCGATG
TAACCCACTCGTGCACCCAACTGATCTTCAGCATCTTTTACTTTCACCAGCGTTTCTGGGTGAGCAAAAA
CAGGAAGGCAAAATGCCGCAAAAAAGGGAATAAGGGCGACACGGAAATGTTGAATACTCATACTCTTCCT
TTTTCAATATTATTGAAGCATTTATCAGGGTTATTGTCTCATGAGCGGATACATATTTGAATGTATTTAG
AAAAATAAACAAATAGGGGTTCCGCGCACATTTCCCCGAAAAGTGCCACCTGACGTCGACGGATCGGGAG
ATCTCCCGATCCCCTATGGTGCACTCTCAGTACAATCTGCTCTGATGCCGCATAGTTAAGCCAGTATCTG
CTCCCTGCTTGTGTGTTGGAGGTCGCTGAGTAGTGCGCGAGCAAAATTTAAGCTACAACAAGGCAAGGCT
TGACCGACAATTGCATGAAGAATCTGCTTAGGGTTAGGCGTTTTGCGCTGCTTCGCGATGTACGGGCCAG
ATATACGCGTTGACATTGATTATTGACTAGGCTTTTGCAAAAAGCTTTGCAAAGATGGATAAAGTTTTAA
ACAGAGAGGAATCTTTGCAGCTAATGGACCTTCTAGGTCTTGAAAGGAGTGGGAATT
Features (pLannotate 1.2.2; 24 found; start..end, strand, type, name):
      1..1179    +  promoter       EF-1α promoter: strong constitutive promoter for human elongation factor EF-1α
   1196..1214    +  promoter       T7 promoter: promoter for bacteriophage T7 RNA polymerase
   1293..1317    +  protein_bind   attB1: mutant version of attB; recombination site for the Gateway® BP reaction BP Clonase™
   1324..3210    +  CDS            DMPK: DMPK_HUMAN - Also known as DM1PK, MDPK. Experimental evidence at protein level: Swiss-Prot protein existence level 1. Non-receptor serine/threonine protein kinase which is necessary for the maintenance of skeletal muscle structure and function. May play a role in myocyte differentiation and survival by regulating the integrity of the nuclear envelope and the expression of muscle-specific genes. May also phosphorylate PPP1R12A and inhibit the myosin phosphatase activity to regulate myosin phosphorylation. Also critical to the modulation of cardiac contractility and to the maintenance of proper
   3215..3239    -  protein_bind   attB2: mutant version of attB; recombination site for the Gateway® BP reaction BP Clonase™
   3364..3405    +  CDS            V5 tag: epitope tag from simian virus 5
   3418..3804    +  CDS            MS2: bacteriophage MS2 coat protein binds to a specific stem-loop structure in the viral RNA (Peabody, 1993)
   3866..4090    +  polyA_signal   bGH poly(A) signal: bovine growth hormone polyadenylation signal
   4094..4115    +  promoter       SV40 promoter (fragment): SV40 enhancer and early promoter
   4136..4369    +  rep_origin     f1 ori (fragment) (sequence partly withheld): f1 bacteriophage origin of replication; arrow indicates direction of (+) strand synthesis
   4374..4421    +  protein_bind   FRT: FLP-mediated recombination occurs in the 8-bp core sequence TCTAGAAA (Turan and Bode, 2011). FLP recombinase from the Saccharomyces cerevisiae 2μ plasmid
   4429..5451    +  CDS            HygR: aminoglycoside phosphotransferase from E. coli; aph(4)-Ia; confers resistance to hygromycin
   5461..5586    +  CDS            ble (fragment): BLE_KLEPN - Experimental evidence at protein level: Swiss-Prot protein existence level 1. Binding protein with a strong affinity to the bleomycin family of antibiotics. Binds to CL990; an antimitotic-antibiotic compound. From Klebsiella pneumoniae.
   5581..5702    +  polyA_signal   SV40 poly(A) signal: SV40 polyadenylation signal
   5775..5791    -  protein_bind   lac operator: The lac repressor binds to the lac operator to inhibit transcription in E. coli. This inhibition can be relieved by adding lactose or isopropyl-β-D-thiogalactopyranoside (IPTG). lac repressor encoded by lacI
   5799..5829    -  promoter       lac promoter: promoter for the E. coli lac operon
   5844..5865    -  protein_bind   CAP binding site: CAP binding activates transcription in the presence of cAMP. E. coli catabolite activator protein
   5878..5970    -  CDS            lacI (fragment): lac repressor; lacI; The lac repressor binds to the lac operator to inhibit transcription in E. coli. This inhibition can be relieved by adding lactose or isopropyl-β-D-thiogalactopyranoside (IPTG).
   6153..6741    -  rep_origin     ori: high-copy-number ColE1/pMB1/pBR322/pUC origin of replication
   6912..7772    -  CDS            AmpR: β-lactamase; bla; confers resistance to ampicillin, carbenicillin, and related antibiotics
   7773..7877    -  promoter       AmpR promoter: bla
   7936..7988    -  misc_feature   bom (fragment): basis of mobility region from pBR322
   8143..8161    +  enhancer       CMV enhancer (fragment): human cytomegalovirus immediate early enhancer
   8186..8252    +  CDS            small t antigen (fragment): SV40 (simian virus 40) small t antigen
