[The description below was written by a language model from this plasmid's Addgene catalogue record and pLannotate feature annotations shown in this document.]
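Description:
DMPK is a mammalian expression plasmid built by Gateway recombination of the human DMPK open reading frame (about 1.9 kb, unmutated, derived from a cDNA clone obtained through a public ORF repository) into the destination vector E2.pEF5-DEST-FL-V5-MCP. The strong constitutive EF-1α promoter drives the ORF, which sits between attB1 and attB2 recombination scars and reads through into a backbone-encoded C-terminal V5 epitope tag followed by the bacteriophage MS2 coat protein (MCP). Transcription terminates at a bovine growth hormone polyadenylation signal. A T7 promoter lies just upstream of attB1 and also serves as a sequencing primer site. In bacteria the plasmid replicates from a high-copy ColE1/pUC-type origin and is selected with ampicillin via the β-lactamase gene.

The MCP moiety binds MS2 stem-loop RNA elements, so the fusion protein can be artificially recruited to a reporter transcript carrying such hairpins. This is the basis of the tethered function assay for which the plasmid was deposited, as one member of a large library screening RNA-binding protein candidates for effects on mRNA stability and translation. DMPK itself is a serine/threonine protein kinase involved in skeletal muscle maintenance and cardiac function. The V5 tag allows detection of the fusion.

Downstream of the expression cassette, the feature table shows an FRT site placed directly in front of a hygromycin resistance gene with an SV40 polyadenylation signal and no complete promoter of its own. This arrangement is typical of vectors designed for FLP-mediated integration into a matching genomic FRT landing site, although the record does not state that it is used this way. The remaining annotations (partial f1 origin, SV40, lac, ble and CMV fragments) appear to be backbone remnants.
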