Addgene plasmid #155550: DMPK
Purpose: For use in RBP tethering screen
Depositing lab: Eugene Yeo. Depositing organization: University of California, San Diego (UCSD). Publication: Large-scale tethered function assays identify factors that regulate mRNA stability and translation. Luo EC, Nathanson JL, Tan FE, Schwartz JL, Schmok JC, Shankar A, Markmiller S, Yee BA, Sathe S, Pratt GA, Scaletta DB, Ha Y, Hill DE, Aigner S, Yeo GW. Nat Struct Mol Biol. 2020 Oct;27(10):989-1000. doi: 10.1038/s41594-020-0477-6. Epub 2020 Aug 17. PubMed 32807991.
Backbone
  Vector backbone: E2.pEF5-DEST-FL-V5-MCP
  Backbone size w/o insert (bp): 7357
  Vector type: Mammalian Expression
Growth in bacteria
  Bacterial resistance: Ampicillin, 100 μg/mL
  Growth temperature: 37°C
  Growth strain: DH5alpha
  Copy number: High Copy
Gene/Insert
  Gene/Insert name: DMPK (alt name: Accession: BC062553)
  Species: H. sapiens (human)
  Insert size (bp): 1890
  Mutation: none
  Entrez Gene: DMPK (a.k.a. DM, DM1, DM1PK, DMK, MDPK, MT-PK)
  Promoter: EF-1a
  Tag / fusion protein: V5-MCP (C terminal on backbone)
  Cloning method: Gateway Cloning
  Sequencing primers: 5′ TAATACGACTCACTATAGGG; 3′ gctcgagtctagagggc
Resource information
  A portion of this plasmid was derived from a plasmid made by: DNASU Plasmid Repository Center for Personalized Diagnostics Biodesign Institute
Terms and licenses: Academic/Nonprofit Terms; Industry Terms: Not Available to Industry
How to cite: DMPK was a gift from Eugene Yeo (Addgene plasmid # 155550 ; http://n2t.net/addgene:155550 ; RRID:Addgene_155550)
